>Addgene plasmid #162299 | pEPQD0CM0548 | addgene full sequence | sequence record 320880 | Addgene NGS Result
TCTCACCATGGTAAGCGGCTGGCGTCTGTTCAAGAAAATTAGCGGAAGTGATAAGATTATTCATTTAACA
GATGACAGCTTTGATACAGACGTGCTGAAGGCAGATGGAGCAATTCTGGTAGACTTTTGGGCGGAATGGT
GTGGCCCATGTAAGATGATTGCGCCGATCTTAGACGAGATTGCAGATGAGTACCAAGGTAAGTTGACGGT
GGCGAAGCTCAATATTGACCAGAATCCGGGTACCGCACCTAAGTACGGAATTCGCGGAATTCCAACCTTG
TTACTCTTTAAGAATGGCGAGGTTGCCGCCACGAAGGTCGGCGCGTTAAGCAAGGGCCAACTGAAGGAAT
TCTTGGATGCGAATTTAGCAGGCAGTAGCGAGAACCTGTATTTTCAGTCAATGAGAGACCTAGGCTAGGT
GGAGGCTCAGTGATGATAAGTCTGCGATGGTGGATGCATGTGTCATGGTCATAGCTGTTTCCTGTGTGAA
ATTGTTATCCGCTCAGAGGGCACAATCCTATTCCGCGCTATCCGACAATCTCCAAGACATTAGGTGGAGT
TCAGTTCGGCGTATGGCATATGTCGCTGGAAAGAACATGTGAGCAAAAGGCCAGCAAAAGGCCAGGAACC
GTAAAAAGGCCGCGTTGCTGGCGTTTTTCCATAGGCTCCGCCCCCCTGACGAGCATCACAAAAATCGACG
CTCAAGTCAGAGGTGGCGAAACCCGACAGGACTATAAAGATACCAGGCGTTTCCCCCTGGAAGCTCCCTC
GTGCGCTCTCCTGTTCCGACCCTGCCGCTTACCGGATACCTGTCCGCCTTTCTCCCTTCGGGAAGCGTGG
CGCTTTCTCATAGCTCACGCTGTAGGTATCTCAGTTCGGTGTAGGTCGTTCGCTCCAAGCTGGGCTGTGT
GCACGAACCCCCCGTTCAGCCCGACCGCTGCGCCTTATCCGGTAACTATCGTCTTGAGTCCAACCCGGTA
AGACACGACTTATCGCCACTGGCAGCAGCCACTGGTAACAGGATTAGCAGAGCGAGGTATGTAGGCGGTG
CTACAGAGTTCTTGAAGTGGTGGCCTAACTACGGCTACACTAGAAGAACAGTATTTGGTATCTGCGCTCT
GCTGAAGCCAGTTACCTTCGGAAAAAGAGTTGGTAGCTCTTGATCCGGCAAACAAACCACCGCTGGTAGC
GGTGGTTTTTTTGTTTGCAAGCAGCAGATTACGCGCAGAAAAAAAGGATCTCAAGAAGATCCTTTGATCT
TTTCTACGGGGTCTGACGCTCTATTCAACAAAGCCGCCGTCCCGTCAAGTCAGCGTAAATGGGTAGGGGG
CTTCAAATCGTCCCCCCATACGATATAAGTTGTTACTAGTGCTTGGATTCTCACCAATAAAAAACGCCCG
GCGGCAACCGAGCGTTCTGAACAAATCCAGATGGAGTTCTGAGGTCATTACTGGATCTATCAACAGGAGT
CCAAGCGAGCTCGATATCAAATTACGCCCCGCCCTGCCACTCATCGCAGTACTGTTGTAATTCATTAAGC
ATTCTGCCGACATGGAAGCCATCACAAACGGCATGATGAACCTGAATCGCCAGCGGCATCAGCACCTTGT
CGCCTTGCGTATAATATTTGCCCATGGTGAAAACGGGGGCGAAGAAGTTGTCCATATTGGCCACGTTTAA
ATCAAAACTGGTGAAACTCACCCAGGGATTGGCTGAGACGAAAAACATATTCTCAATAAACCCTTTAGGG
AAATAGGCCAGGTTTTCACCGTAACACGCCACATCTTGCGAATATATGTGTAGAAACTGCCGGAAATCGT
CGTGGTATTCACTCCAGAGCGATGAAAACGTTTCAGTTTGCTCATGGAAAACGGTGTAACAAGGGTGAAC
ACTATCCCATATCACCAGCTCACCGTCTTTCATTGCCATACGAAATTCCGGATGAGCATTCATCAGGCGG
GCAAGAATGTGAATAAAGGCCGGATAAAACTTGTGCTTATTTTTCTTTACGGTCTTTAAAAAGGCCGTAA
TATCCAGCTGAACGGTCTGGTTATAGGTACATTGAGCAACTGACTGAAATGCCTCAAAATGTTCTTTACG
ATGCCATTGGGATATATCAACGGTGGTATATCCAGTGATTTTTTTCTCCATTTTAGCTTCCTTAGCTCCT
GAAAATCTCGATAACTCAAAAAATACGCCCGGTAGTGATCTTATTTCATTATGGTGAAAGTTGGAACCTC
TTACGTGCCGATCAACGTCTCATTGATACCTGAAACAAAACCCATCGTACGGCCAAGGAAGTCTCCAATA
ACTGTGATCCACCACAAGCGCCAGGGTTTTCCCAGTCACGACGTTGTAAAACGACGGCCAGTCATGCATA
ATCCGCACGCATCTGGAATAAGGAAGTGCCATTCCGCCTGACCTAGG
Features (pLannotate 1.2.2; 8 found; start..end, strand, type, name):
     47..370     +  CDS            trxA: THIO_ECO57 - Experimental evidence at protein level: Swiss-Prot protein existence level 1. Participates in various redox reactions through the reversible oxidation of its active center dithiol to a disulfide and catalyzes dithiol-disulfide exchange reactions. From Escherichia coli O157:H7.
    383..399     +  CDS            TEV site (fragment): tobacco etch virus (TEV) protease recognition and cleavage site
    490..505     -  protein_bind   lac operator (fragment): The lac repressor binds to the lac operator to inhibit transcription in E. coli. This inhibition can be relieved by adding lactose or isopropyl-β-D-thiogalactopyranoside (IPTG). lac repressor encoded by lacI
    656..1244    -  rep_origin     ori: high-copy-number ColE1/pMB1/pBR322/pUC origin of replication
   1377..1471    -  terminator     lambda t0 terminator: transcription terminator from phage lambda
   1495..2151    -  CDS            cat: CAT_ECOLX - Experimental evidence at protein level: Swiss-Prot protein existence level 1. This enzyme is an effector of chloramphenicol resistance in bacteria. From Escherichia coli. This protein is used as a marker in many commonly used cloning vectors, such as pACYC184.
   2152..2254    -  promoter       cat promoter: promoter of the E. coli cat gene encoding chloramphenicol acetyltransferase
   2329..2372    -  CDS            lacZα (fragment): LacZα fragment of β-galactosidase; lacZ fragment
