[The description below was written by a language model from this plasmid's Addgene catalogue record and pLannotate feature annotations shown in this document.]
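Description:
pEPQD0CM0548 is a small (about 2.4 kb) Level 0 parts plasmid for MoClo/Golden Gate modular assembly, built on a pTwist synthesis backbone and classed as a synthetic biology vector. It is maintained in E. coli through a high-copy ColE1/pUC-type origin and selected with chloramphenicol, resistance being provided by a cat (chloramphenicol acetyltransferase) gene driven by its own promoter and followed by a lambda t0 terminator. Short remnants of a lac operator and lacZα flank the insert region. These are annotated only as fragments and appear to be backbone leftovers, not functional elements.

The payload is a synthetic N-terminal tag module, codon optimized for E. coli, consisting of HiBiT, thioredoxin (TrxA) and a TEV protease cleavage site. HiBiT is a short peptide that complements a larger luciferase fragment to give luminescence, allowing sensitive detection and quantification of tagged protein. It is named in the catalogue entry but was not picked up by the automated annotation, which detects only the trxA coding sequence and part of the TEV site. TrxA is widely used as a solubility-enhancing fusion partner, and the TEV site allows the tag to be removed from the protein of interest after expression. The part carries no promoter or terminator of its own, since it is designed to be released and joined to other standard parts through the CCAT and AATG fusion overhangs that define the N-terminal tag position, placing it in frame upstream of a coding sequence. The associated work concerns biofoundry-assisted expression and characterization of plant proteins, consistent with use in assembling tagged expression constructs.
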