Addgene plasmid #162299: pEPQD0CM0548
Purpose: Level 0 N-terminal tag part for MoClo assembly, CCAT-AATG
Depositing lab: Nicola Patron. Depositing organization: Earlham Institute. Publication: Biofoundry-assisted expression and characterization of plant proteins. Dudley QM, Cai YM, Kallam K, Debreyne H, Carrasco Lopez JA, Patron NJ. Synth Biol (Oxf). 2021 Sep 11;6(1):ysab029. doi: 10.1093/synbio/ysab029. eCollection 2021. PubMed 34693026.
Backbone
  Vector backbone: pTwist
  Vector type: Synthetic Biology
Growth in bacteria
  Bacterial resistance: Chloramphenicol, 25 μg/mL
  Growth temperature: 37°C
  Growth strain: DH5alpha
  Copy number: High Copy
Gene/Insert
  Gene/Insert name: N-terminal tag, HiBiT-TrxA-[TEV cleavage site]
  Species: Synthetic
  Mutation: codon optimized for E. coli
  Cloning method: Unknown
  Sequencing primers: 5′ GTTGTAAAACGACGGCCAGTC; 3′ AGCGGATAACAATTTCACACAGG
Terms and licenses: Academic/Nonprofit Terms; Industry Terms: Not Available to Industry
How to cite: pEPQD0CM0548 was a gift from Nicola Patron (Addgene plasmid # 162299 ; http://n2t.net/addgene:162299 ; RRID:Addgene_162299)
